Addgene plasmid #161998: INPP5D-eGFP WT
Purpose: Mammalian expression vector, containing a GFP tagged version of INPP5D
Depositing lab: David Bryant. Depositing organization: University of Glasgow. Publication: The phospholipid PI(3,4)P2 is an apical identity determinant. Roman-Fernandez A, Roignot J, Sandilands E, Nacke M, Mansour MA, McGarry L, Shanks E, Mostov KE, Bryant DM. Nat Commun. 2018 Nov 28;9(1):5041. doi: 10.1038/s41467-018-07464-8. PubMed 30487552.
Backbone
  Vector backbone: eGFP-N1
  Vector type: Mammalian Expression
  Selectable markers: Neomycin (select with G418)
Growth in bacteria
  Bacterial resistance: Kanamycin, 50 μg/mL
  Growth temperature: 37°C
  Growth strain: NEB Stable
  Copy number: High Copy
Gene/Insert
  Gene/Insert name: INPP5D (alt name: SHIP1)
  Species: H. sapiens (human)
  Entrez Gene: INPP5D (a.k.a. SHIP, SHIP-1, SHIP1, SIP-145, hp51CN, p150Ship)
  Tag / fusion protein: eGFP (C terminal on backbone)
  Cloning method: Ligation Independent Cloning
Terms and licenses: Academic/Nonprofit Terms; Industry Terms: Not Available to Industry
How to cite: INPP5D-eGFP WT was a gift from David Bryant (Addgene plasmid # 161998 ; http://n2t.net/addgene:161998 ; RRID:Addgene_161998)
