[The description below was written by a language model from this plasmid's Addgene catalogue record and pLannotate feature annotations shown in this document.]
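Description:
INPP5D-eGFP WT is a mammalian expression plasmid built on the eGFP-N1 backbone, carrying the human INPP5D gene (also known as SHIP1) fused at its C terminus to enhanced GFP. The full sequenced construct is 8,278 nt. It is maintained in E. coli at high copy number through a ColE1/pUC-type origin and also carries an f1 phage origin. A single NeoR/KanR (aminoglycoside phosphotransferase) gene serves both hosts. A bacterial bla-type promoter drives it to give kanamycin resistance in E. coli, and the adjacent SV40 enhancer/early promoter, paired with an HSV TK polyadenylation signal, drives it to allow G418 selection of mammalian cells.

In the expression cassette, the human cytomegalovirus immediate-early enhancer and promoter drive the INPP5D coding sequence. This is followed by a residual stretch of the multiple cloning site acting as a linker, then the mammalian codon-optimised EGFP open reading frame, and the transcript is terminated by the SV40 poly(A) signal. The insert was introduced by ligation-independent cloning, and the "WT" label indicates the wild-type form of the protein. Several short annotated fragments (RSF ori, SV40 large T antigen, ble and bGH poly(A)) are probably backbone remnants or partial sequence matches rather than functional parts.

INPP5D encodes an inositol polyphosphate 5-phosphatase. The plasmid provides a fluorescently tagged version for transient or stable expression in mammalian cells, which allows the protein's localisation and the effects of its overexpression to be followed. It was deposited in connection with a study identifying the phospholipid PI(3,4)P2 as a determinant of apical membrane identity.
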