Features (pLannotate 1.2.2; 16 found; start..end, strand, type, name):
     13..72      +  rep_origin     RSF ori (fragment): Plasmids containing the RSF 1030 origin of replication can be propagated in E. coli cells that contain additional plasmids with compatible origins.
    140..443     +  enhancer       CMV enhancer: human cytomegalovirus immediate early enhancer
    444..647     +  promoter       CMV promoter: human cytomegalovirus (CMV) immediate early promoter
    682..4245    +  CDS            INPP5D: SHIP1_HUMAN - Also known as SHIP From Homo sapiens (Human).
   4246..4289    +  misc_feature   MCS (fragment): multiple cloning site
   4303..5022    +  CDS            EGFP: the original enhanced GFP (Yang et al., 1996) mammalian codon-optimized
   5039..5122    +  CDS            large T antigen (fragment): large T antigen from SV40 (simian virus 40)
   5145..5266    +  polyA_signal   SV40 poly(A) signal: SV40 polyadenylation signal
   5300..5728    -  rep_origin     f1 ori (sequence partly withheld): f1 bacteriophage origin of replication; arrow indicates direction of (+) strand synthesis
   5755..5859    +  promoter       AmpR promoter: bla
   5861..6218    +  promoter       SV40 promoter: SV40 enhancer and early promoter
   6253..7047    +  CDS            NeoR/KanR: aminoglycoside phosphotransferase from Tn5; aph(3')-II (or nptII); confers resistance to neomycin, kanamycin, and G418 (Geneticin®)
   7068..7220    +  CDS            ble (fragment): BLE_KLEPN - Experimental evidence at protein level: Swiss-Prot protein existence level 1. Binding protein with a strong affinity to the bleomycin family of antibiotics. Binds to CL990; an antimitotic-antibiotic compound. From Klebsiella pneumoniae.
   7279..7326    +  polyA_signal   HSV TK poly(A) signal: herpes simplex virus thymidine kinase polyadenylation signal (Cole and Stacy, 1985)
   7417..7433    -  polyA_signal   bGH poly(A) signal (fragment): bovine growth hormone polyadenylation signal
   7655..8243    +  rep_origin     ori: high-copy-number ColE1/pMB1/pBR322/pUC origin of replication
>Addgene plasmid #161998 | INPP5D-eGFP WT | addgene full sequence | sequence record 318757 | Addgene NGS Result
CTTTTGCTGGCCTTTTGCTCACATGTTCTTTCCTGCGTTATCCCCTGATTCTGTGGATAACCGTATTACC
GCCATGCATTAGTTATTAATAGTAATCAATTACGGGGTCATTAGTTCATAGCCCATATATGGAGTTCCGC
GTTACATAACTTACGGTAAATGGCCCGCCTGGCTGACCGCCCAACGACCCCCGCCCATTGACGTCAATAA
TGACGTATGTTCCCATAGTAACGCCAATAGGGACTTTCCATTGACGTCAATGGGTGGAGTATTTACGGTA
AACTGCCCACTTGGCAGTACATCAAGTGTATCATATGCCAAGTACGCCCCCTATTGACGTCAATGACGGT
AAATGGCCCGCCTGGCATTATGCCCAGTACATGACCTTATGGGACTTTCCTACTTGGCAGTACATCTACG
TATTAGTCATCGCTATTACCATGGTGATGCGGTTTTGGCAGTACATCAATGGGCGTGGATAGCGGTTTGA
CTCACGGGGATTTCCAAGTCTCCACCCCATTGACGTCAATGGGAGTTTGTTTTGGCACCAAAATCAACGG
GACTTTCCAAAATGTCGTAACAACTCCGCCCCATTGACGCAAATGGGCGGTAGGCGTGTACGGTGGGAGG
TCTATATAAGCAGAGCTGGTTTAGTGAACCGTCAGATCCGCTAGCGCCACCATGGTCCCCTGCTGGAACC
ATGGCAACATCACCCGCTCCAAGGCGGAGGAGCTGCTTTCCAGGACAGGCAAGGACGGGAGCTTCCTCGT
GCGTGCCAGCGAGTCCATCTCCCGGGCATACGCGCTCTGCGTGCTGTATCGGAATTGCGTTTACACTTAC
AGAATTCTGCCCAATGAAGATGATAAATTCACTGTTCAGGCATCCGAAGGCGTCTCCATGAGGTTCTTCA
CCAAGCTGGACCAGCTCATCGAGTTTTACAAGAAGGAAAACATGGGGCTGGTGACCCATCTGCAATACCC
TGTGCCGCTGGAGGAAGAGGACACAGGCGACGACCCTGAGGAGGACACAGAAAGTGTCGTGTCTCCACCC
GAGCTGCCCCCAAGAAACATCCCGCTGACTGCCAGCTCCTGTGAGGCCAAGGAGGTTCCTTTTTCAAACG
AGAATCCCCGAGCGACCGAGACCAGCCGGCCGAGCCTCTCCGAGACATTGTTCCAGCGACTGCAAAGCAT
GGACACCAGTGGGCTTCCAGAAGAGCATCTTAAGGCCATCCAAGATTATTTAAGCACTCAGCTCGCCCAG
GACTCTGAATTTGTGAAGACAGGGTCCAGCAGTCTTCCTCACCTGAAGAAACTGACCACACTGCTCTGCA
AGGAGCTCTATGGAGAAGTCATCCGGACCCTCCCATCCCTGGAGTCTCTGCAGAGGTTATTTGACCAGCA
GCTCTCCCCGGGCCTCCGTCCACGTCCTCAGGTTCCTGGTGAGGCCAATCCCATCAACATGGTGTCCAAG
CTCAGCCAACTGACAAGCCTGTTGTCGTCCATTGAAGACAAGGTCAAGGCCTTGCTGCACGAGGGTCCTG
AGTCTCCGCACCGGCCCTCCCTTATCCCTCCAGTCACCTTTGAGGTGAAGGCAGAGTCTCTGGGGATTCC
TCAGAAAATGCAGCTCAAAGTCGACGTTGAGTCTGGGAAACTGATCATTAAGAAGTCCAAGGATGGTTCT
GAGGACAAGTTCTACAGCCACAAGAAAATCCTGCAGCTGATTAAGTCACAGAAATTTCTGAATAAGTTGG
TGATCTTGGTGGAAACAGAGAAGGAGAAGATCCTGCGGAAGGAATATGTTTTTGCTGACTCCAAAAAGAG
AGAAGGCTTCTGCCAGCTCCTGCAGCAGATGAAGAACAAGCACTCAGAGCAGCCGGAGCCCGACATGATC
ACCATCTTCATCGGCACCTGGAACATGGGTAACGCCCCCCCTCCCAAGAAGATCACGTCCTGGTTTCTCT
CCAAGGGGCAGGGAAAGACGCGGGACGACTCTGCGGACTACATCCCCCATGACATTTACGTGATCGGCAC
CCAAGAGGACCCCCTGAGTGAGAAGGAGTGGCTGGAGATCCTCAAACACTCCCTGCAAGAAATCACCAGT
GTGACTTTTAAAACAGTCGCCATCCACACGCTCTGGAACATCCGCATCGTGGTGCTGGCCAAGCCTGAGC
ACGAGAACCGGATCAGCCACATCTGTACTGACAACGTGAAGACAGGCATTGCAAACACACTGGGGAACAA
GGGAGCCGTGGGGGTGTCGTTCATGTTCAATGGAACCTCCTTAGGGTTCGTCAACAGCCACTTGACTTCA
GGAAGTGAAAAGAAACTCAGGCGAAACCAAAACTATATGAACATTCTCCGGTTCCTGGCCCTGGGCGACA
AGAAGCTGAGTCCCTTTAACATCACTCACCGCTTCACGCACCTCTTCTGGTTTGGGGATCTTAACTACCG
TGTGGATCTGCCTACCTGGGAGGCAGAAACCATCATCCAGAAAATCAAGCAGCAGCAGTACGCAGACCTC
CTGTCCCACGACCAGCTGCTCACAGAGAGGAGGGAGCAGAAGGTCTTCCTACACTTCGAGGAGGAAGAAA
TCACGTTTGCCCCAACCTACCGTTTTGAGAGACTGACTCGGGACAAATACGCCTACACCAAGCAGAAAGC
GACAGGGATGAAGTACAACTTGCCTTCCTGGTGTGACCGAGTCCTCTGGAAGTCTTATCCCCTGGTGCAC
GTGGTGTGTCAGTCTTATGGCAGTACCAGCGACATCATGACGAGTGACCACAGCCCTGTCTTTGCCACAT
TTGAGGCAGGAGTCACTTCCCAGTTTGTCTCCAAGAACGGTCCCGGGACTGTTGACAGCCAAGGACAGAT
TGAGTTTCTCAGGTGCTATGCCACATTGAAGACCAAGTCCCAGACCAAATTCTACCTGGAGTTCCACTCG
AGCTGCTTGGAGAGTTTTGTCAAGAGTCAGGAAGGAGAAAATGAAGAAGGAAGTGAGGGGGAGCTGGTGG
TGAAGTTTGGTGAGACTCTTCCAAAGCTGAAGCCCATTATCTCTGACCCTGAGTACCTGCTAGACCAGCA
CATCCTCATCAGCATCAAGTCCTCTGACAGCGACGAATCCTATGGCGAGGGCTGCATTGCCCTTCGGTTA
GAGGCCACAGAAACGCAGCTGCCCATCTACACGCCTCTCACCCACCATGGGGAGTTGACAGGCCACTTCC
AGGGGGAGATCAAGCTGCAGACCTCTCAGGGCAAGACGAGGGAGAAGCTCTATGACTTTGTGAAGACGGA
GCGTGATGAATCCAGTGGGCCAAAGACCCTGAAGAGCCTCACCAGCCACGACCCCATGAAGCAGTGGGAA
GTCACTAGCAGGGCCCCTCCGTGCAGTGGCTCCAGCATCACTGAAATCATCAACCCCAACTACATGGGAG
TGGGGCCCTTTGGGCCACCAATGCCCCTGCACGTGAAGCAGACCTTGTCCCCTGACCAGCAGCCCACAGC
CTGGAGCTACGACCAGCCGCCCAAGGACTCCCCGCTGGGGCCCTGCAGGGGAGAAAGTCCTCCGACACCT
CCCGGCCAGCCGCCCATATCACCCAAGAAGTTTTTACCCTCAACAGCAAACCGGGGTCTCCCTCCCAGGA
CACAGGAGTCAAGGCCCAGTGACCTGGGGAAGAACGCAGGGGACACGCTGCCTCAGGAGGACCTGCCGCT
GACGAAGCCCGAGATGTTTGAGAACCCCCTGTATGGGTCCCTGAGTTCCTTCCCTAAGCCTGCTCCCAGG
AAGGACCAGGAATCCCCCAAAATGCCGCGGAAGGAACCCCCGCCCTGCCCGGAACCCGGCATCTTGTCGC
CCAGCATCGTGCTCACCAAAGCCCAGGAGGCTGATCGCGGCGAGGGGCCCGGCAAGCAGGTGCCCGCGCC
CCGGCTGCGCTCCTTCACGTGCTCATCCTCTGCCGAGGGCAGGGCGGCCGGCGGGGACAAGAGCCAAGGG
AAGCCCAAGACCCCGGTCAGCTCCCAGGCCCCGGTGCCGGCCAAGAGGCCCATCAAGCCTTCCAGATCGG
AAATCAACCAGCAGACCCCGCCCACCCCGACGCCGCGGCCGCCGCTGCCAGTCAAGAGCCCGGCGGTGCT
GCACCTCCAGCACTCCAAGGGCCGCGACTACCGCGACAACACCGAGCTCCCGCATCACGGCAAGCACCGG
CCGGAGGAGGGGCCACCAGGGCCTCTAGGCAGGACTGCCATGCAGAAGCTTCGAATTCTGCAGTCGACGG
TACCGCGGGCCCGGGATCCACCGGTCGCCACCATGGTGAGCAAGGGCGAGGAGCTGTTCACCGGGGTGGT
GCCCATCCTGGTCGAGCTGGACGGCGACGTAAACGGCCACAAGTTCAGCGTGTCCGGCGAGGGCGAGGGC
GATGCCACCTACGGCAAGCTGACCCTGAAGTTCATCTGCACCACCGGCAAGCTGCCCGTGCCCTGGCCCA
CCCTCGTGACCACCCTGACCTACGGCGTGCAGTGCTTCAGCCGCTACCCCGACCACATGAAGCAGCACGA
CTTCTTCAAGTCCGCCATGCCCGAAGGCTACGTCCAGGAGCGCACCATCTTCTTCAAGGACGACGGCAAC
TACAAGACCCGCGCCGAGGTGAAGTTCGAGGGCGACACCCTGGTGAACCGCATCGAGCTGAAGGGCATCG
ACTTCAAGGAGGACGGCAACATCCTGGGGCACAAGCTGGAGTACAACTACAACAGCCACAACGTCTATAT
CATGGCCGACAAGCAGAAGAACGGCATCAAGGTGAACTTCAAGATCCGCCACAACATCGAGGACGGCAGC
GTGCAGCTCGCCGACCACTACCAGCAGAACACCCCCATCGGCGACGGCCCCGTGCTGCTGCCCGACAACC
ACTACCTGAGCACCCAGTCCGCCCTGAGCAAAGACCCCAACGAGAAGCGCGATCACATGGTCCTGCTGGA
GTTCGTGACCGCCGCCGGGATCACTCTCGGCATGGACGAGCTGTACAAGTAAAGCGGCCGCGACTCTAGA
TCATAATCAGCCATACCACATTTGTAGAGGTTTTACTTGCTTTAAAAAACCTCCCACACCTCCCCCTGAA
CCTGAAACATAAAATGAATGCAATTGTTGTTGTTAACTTGTTTATTGCAGCTTATAATGGTTACAAATAA
AGCAATAGCATCACAAATTTCACAAATAAAGCATTTTTTTCACTGCATTCTAGTTGTGGTTTGTCCAAAC
TCATCAATGTATCTTAAGGCGTAAATTGTAAGCGTTAATATTTTGTTAAAATTCGCGTTAAATTTTTGTT
AAATCAGCTCATTTTTTAACCAATAGGCCGAAATCGGCAAAATCCCTTATAAATCAAAAGAATAGACCGA
GATAGGGT
[37 nt withheld, positions 5399-5435]
AAAGAACGTGGACTCCAACGTCAAAGG
[49 nt withheld, positions 5463-5511]
T
[91 nt withheld, positions 5513-5603]
G
[124 nt withheld, positions 5605-5728]
CAGGTGGCACTTTTCGGGGAAATGTGCGCGGAACCCCTATTTGTTTATTTTTCTAAATACATTCAAATAT
GTATCCGCTCATGAGACAATAACCCTGATAAATGCTTCAATAATATTGAAAAAGGAAGAGTCCTGAGGCG
GAAAGAACCAGCTGTGGAATGTGTGTCAGTTAGGGTGTGGAAAGTCCCCAGGCTCCCCAGCAGGCAGAAG
TATGCAAAGCATGCATCTCAATTAGTCAGCAACCAGGTGTGGAAAGTCCCCAGGCTCCCCAGCAGGCAGA
AGTATGCAAAGCATGCATCTCAATTAGTCAGCAACCATAGTCCCGCCCCTAACTCCGCCCATCCCGCCCC
TAACTCCGCCCAGTTCCGCCCATTCTCCGCCCCATGGCTGACTAATTTTTTTTATTTATGCAGAGGCCGA
GGCCGCCTCGGCCTCTGAGCTATTCCAGAAGTAGTGAGGAGGCTTTTTTGGAGGCCTAGGCTTTTGCAAA
GATCGATCAAGAGACAGGATGAGGATCGTTTCGCATGATTGAACAAGATGGATTGCACGCAGGTTCTCCG
GCCGCTTGGGTGGAGAGGCTATTCGGCTATGACTGGGCACAACAGACAATCGGCTGCTCTGATGCCGCCG
TGTTCCGGCTGTCAGCGCAGGGGCGCCCGGTTCTTTTTGTCAAGACCGACCTGTCCGGTGCCCTGAATGA
ACTGCAAGACGAGGCAGCGCGGCTATCGTGGCTGGCCACGACGGGCGTTCCTTGCGCAGCTGTGCTCGAC
GTTGTCACTGAAGCGGGAAGGGACTGGCTGCTATTGGGCGAAGTGCCGGGGCAGGATCTCCTGTCATCTC
ACCTTGCTCCTGCCGAGAAAGTATCCATCATGGCTGATGCAATGCGGCGGCTGCATACGCTTGATCCGGC
TACCTGCCCATTCGACCACCAAGCGAAACATCGCATCGAGCGAGCACGTACTCGGATGGAAGCCGGTCTT
GTCGATCAGGATGATCTGGACGAAGAGCATCAGGGGCTCGCGCCAGCCGAACTGTTCGCCAGGCTCAAGG
CGAGCATGCCCGACGGCGAGGATCTCGTCGTGACCCATGGCGATGCCTGCTTGCCGAATATCATGGTGGA
AAATGGCCGCTTTTCTGGATTCATCGACTGTGGCCGGCTGGGTGTGGCGGACCGCTATCAGGACATAGCG
TTGGCTACCCGTGATATTGCTGAAGAGCTTGGCGGCGAATGGGCTGACCGCTTCCTCGTGCTTTACGGTA
TCGCCGCTCCCGATTCGCAGCGCATCGCCTTCTATCGCCTTCTTGACGAGTTCTTCTGAGCGGGACTCTG
GGGTTCGAAATGACCGACCAAGCGACGCCCAACCTGCCATCACGAGATTTCGATTCCACCGCCGCCTTCT
ATGAAAGGTTGGGCTTCGGAATCGTTTTCCGGGACGCCGGCTGGATGATCCTCCAGCGCGGGGATCTCAT
GCTGGAGTTCTTCGCCCACCCTAGGGGGAGGCTAACTGAAACACGGAAGGAGACAATACCGGAAGGAACC
CGCGCTATGACGGCAATAAAAAGACAGAATAAAACGCACGGTGTTGGGTCGTTTGTTCATAAACGCGGGG
TTCGGTCCCAGGGCTGGCACTCTGTCGATACCCCACCGAGACCCCATTGGGGCCAATACGCCCGCGTTTC
TTCCTTTTCCCCACCCCACCCCCCAAGTTCGGGTGAAGGCCCAGGGCTCGCAGCCAACGTCGGGGCGGCA
GGCCCTGCCATAGCCTCAGGTTACTCATATATACTTTAGATTGATTTAAAACTTCATTTTTAATTTAAAA
GGATCTAGGTGAAGATCCTTTTTGATAATCTCATGACCAAAATCCCTTAACGTGAGTTTTCGTTCCACTG
AGCGTCAGACCCCGTAGAAAAGATCAAAGGATCTTCTTGAGATCCTTTTTTTCTGCGCGTAATCTGCTGC
TTGCAAACAAAAAAACCACCGCTACCAGCGGTGGTTTGTTTGCCGGATCAAGAGCTACCAACTCTTTTTC
CGAAGGTAACTGGCTTCAGCAGAGCGCAGATACCAAATACTGTTCTTCTAGTGTAGCCGTAGTTAGGCCA
CCACTTCAAGAACTCTGTAGCACCGCCTACATACCTCGCTCTGCTAATCCTGTTACCAGTGGCTGCTGCC
AGTGGCGATAAGTCGTGTCTTACCGGGTTGGACTCAAGACGATAGTTACCGGATAAGGCGCAGCGGTCGG
GCTGAACGGGGGGTTCGTGCACACAGCCCAGCTTGGAGCGAACGACCTACACCGAACTGAGATACCTACA
GCGTGAGCTATGAGAAAGCGCCACGCTTCCCGAAGGGAGAAAGGCGGACAGGTATCCGGTAAGCGGCAGG
GTCGGAACAGGAGAGCGCACGAGGGAGCTTCCAGGGGGAAACGCCTGGTATCTTTATAGTCCTGTCGGGT
TTCGCCACCTCTGACTTGAGCGTCGATTTTTGTGATGCTCGTCAGGGGGGCGGAGCCTATGGAAAAACGC
CAGCAACGCGGCCTTTTTACGGTTCCTGGC
