>Addgene plasmid #161998 | INPP5D-eGFP WT | depositor partial sequence | sequence record 314218 | INPP5D
ATGGTCCCCTGCTGGAACCATGGCAACATCACCCGCTCCAAGGCGGAGGAGCTGCTTTCCAGGACAGGCA
AGGACGGGAGCTTCCTCGTGCGTGCCAGCGAGTCCATCTCCCGGGCATACGCGCTCTGCGTGCTGTATCG
GAATTGCGTTTACACTTACAGAATTCTGCCCAATGAAGATGATAAATTCACTGTTCAGGCATCCGAAGGC
GTCTCCATGAGGTTCTTCACCAAGCTGGACCAGCTCATCGAGTTTTACAAGAAGGAAAACATGGGGCTGG
TGACCCATCTGCAATACCCTGTGCCGCTGGAGGAAGAGGACACAGGCGACGACCCTGAGGAGGACACAGA
AAGTGTCGTGTCTCCACCCGAGCTGCCCCCAAGAAACATCCCGCTGACTGCCAGCTCCTGTGAGGCCAAG
GAGGTTCCTTTTTCAAACGAGAATCCCCGAGCGACCGAGACCAGCCGGCCGAGCCTCTCCGAGACATTGT
TCCAGCGACTGCAAAGCATGGACACCAGTGGGCTTCCAGAAGAGCATCTTAAGGCCATCCAAGATTATTT
AAGCACTCAGCTCGCCCAGGACTCTGAATTTGTGAAGACAGGGTCCAGCAGTCTTCCTCACCTGAAGAAA
CTGACCACACTGCTCTGCAAGGAGCTCTATGGAGAAGTCATCCGGACCCTCCCATCCCTGGAGTCTCTGC
AGAGGTTATTTGACCAGCAGCTCTCCCCGGGCCTCCGTCCACGTCCTCAGGTTCCTGGTGAGGCCAATCC
CATCAACATGGTGTCCAAGCTCAGCCAACTGACAAGCCTGTTGTCGTCCATTGAAGACAAGGTCAAGGCC
TTGCTGCACGAGGGTCCTGAGTCTCCGCACCGGCCCTCCCTTATCCCTCCAGTCACCTTTGAGGTGAAGG
CAGAGTCTCTGGGGATTCCTCAGAAAATGCAGCTCAAAGTCGACGTTGAGTCTGGGAAACTGATCATTAA
GAAGTCCAAGGATGGTTCTGAGGACAAGTTCTACAGCCACAAGAAAATCCTGCAGCTGATTAAGTCACAG
AAATTTCTGAATAAGTTGGTGATCTTGGTGGAAACAGAGAAGGAGAAGATCCTGCGGAAGGAATATGTTT
TTGCTGACTCCAAAAAGAGAGAAGGCTTCTGCCAGCTCCTGCAGCAGATGAAGAACAAGCACTCAGAGCA
GCCGGAGCCCGACATGATCACCATCTTCATCGGCACCTGGAACATGGGTAACGCCCCCCCTCCCAAGAAG
ATCACGTCCTGGTTTCTCTCCAAGGGGCAGGGAAAGACGCGGGACGACTCTGCGGACTACATCCCCCATG
ACATTTACGTGATCGGCACCCAAGAGGACCCCCTGAGTGAGAAGGAGTGGCTGGAGATCCTCAAACACTC
CCTGCAAGAAATCACCAGTGTGACTTTTAAAACAGTCGCCATCCACACGCTCTGGAACATCCGCATCGTG
GTGCTGGCCAAGCCTGAGCACGAGAACCGGATCAGCCACATCTGTACTGACAACGTGAAGACAGGCATTG
CAAACACACTGGGGAACAAGGGAGCCGTGGGGGTGTCGTTCATGTTCAATGGAACCTCCTTAGGGTTCGT
CAACAGCCACTTGACTTCAGGAAGTGAAAAGAAACTCAGGCGAAACCAAAACTATATGAACATTCTCCGG
TTCCTGGCCCTGGGCGACAAGAAGCTGAGTCCCTTTAACATCACTCACCGCTTCACGCACCTCTTCTGGT
TTGGGGATCTTAACTACCGTGTGGATCTGCCTACCTGGGAGGCAGAAACCATCATCCAGAAAATCAAGCA
GCAGCAGTACGCAGACCTCCTGTCCCACGACCAGCTGCTCACAGAGAGGAGGGAGCAGAAGGTCTTCCTA
CACTTCGAGGAGGAAGAAATCACGTTTGCCCCAACCTACCGTTTTGAGAGACTGACTCGGGACAAATACG
CCTACACCAAGCAGAAAGCGACAGGGATGAAGTACAACTTGCCTTCCTGGTGTGACCGAGTCCTCTGGAA
GTCTTATCCCCTGGTGCACGTGGTGTGTCAGTCTTATGGCAGTACCAGCGACATCATGACGAGTGACCAC
AGCCCTGTCTTTGCCACATTTGAGGCAGGAGTCACTTCCCAGTTTGTCTCCAAGAACGGTCCCGGGACTG
TTGACAGCCAAGGACAGATTGAGTTTCTCAGGTGCTATGCCACATTGAAGACCAAGTCCCAGACCAAATT
CTACCTGGAGTTCCACTCGAGCTGCTTGGAGAGTTTTGTCAAGAGTCAGGAAGGAGAAAATGAAGAAGGA
AGTGAGGGGGAGCTGGTGGTGAAGTTTGGTGAGACTCTTCCAAAGCTGAAGCCCATTATCTCTGACCCTG
AGTACCTGCTAGACCAGCACATCCTCATCAGCATCAAGTCCTCTGACAGCGACGAATCCTATGGCGAGGG
CTGCATTGCCCTTCGGTTAGAGGCCACAGAAACGCAGCTGCCCATCTACACGCCTCTCACCCACCATGGG
GAGTTGACAGGCCACTTCCAGGGGGAGATCAAGCTGCAGACCTCTCAGGGCAAGACGAGGGAGAAGCTCT
ATGACTTTGTGAAGACGGAGCGTGATGAATCCAGTGGGCCAAAGACCCTGAAGAGCCTCACCAGCCACGA
CCCCATGAAGCAGTGGGAAGTCACTAGCAGGGCCCCTCCGTGCAGTGGCTCCAGCATCACTGAAATCATC
AACCCCAACTACATGGGAGTGGGGCCCTTTGGGCCACCAATGCCCCTGCACGTGAAGCAGACCTTGTCCC
CTGACCAGCAGCCCACAGCCTGGAGCTACGACCAGCCGCCCAAGGACTCCCCGCTGGGGCCCTGCAGGGG
AGAAAGTCCTCCGACACCTCCCGGCCAGCCGCCCATATCACCCAAGAAGTTTTTACCCTCAACAGCAAAC
CGGGGTCTCCCTCCCAGGACACAGGAGTCAAGGCCCAGTGACCTGGGGAAGAACGCAGGGGACACGCTGC
CTCAGGAGGACCTGCCGCTGACGAAGCCCGAGATGTTTGAGAACCCCCTGTATGGGTCCCTGAGTTCCTT
CCCTAAGCCTGCTCCCAGGAAGGACCAGGAATCCCCCAAAATGCCGCGGAAGGAACCCCCGCCCTGCCCG
GAACCCGGCATCTTGTCGCCCAGCATCGTGCTCACCAAAGCCCAGGAGGCTGATCGCGGCGAGGGGCCCG
GCAAGCAGGTGCCCGCGCCCCGGCTGCGCTCCTTCACGTGCTCATCCTCTGCCGAGGGCAGGGCGGCCGG
CGGGGACAAGAGCCAAGGGAAGCCCAAGACCCCGGTCAGCTCCCAGGCCCCGGTGCCGGCCAAGAGGCCC
ATCAAGCCTTCCAGATCGGAAATCAACCAGCAGACCCCGCCCACCCCGACGCCGCGGCCGCCGCTGCCAG
TCAAGAGCCCGGCGGTGCTGCACCTCCAGCACTCCAAGGGCCGCGACTACCGCGACAACACCGAGCTCCC
GCATCACGGCAAGCACCGGCCGGAGGAGGGGCCACCAGGGCCTCTAGGCAGGACTGCCATGCAG
